>Addgene plasmid #215862 | pSuperCRISPR-sgRNA-RL554-WT(TTTT) | addgene full sequence | sequence record 431355 | Addgene NGS Result
TGAAAGACCCCACCTGTAGGTTTGGCAAGCTAGCTTAAGTAACGCCATTTTGCAAGGCATGGAAAATACA
TAACTGAGAATAGAGAAGTTCAGATCAAGGTTAGGAACAGAGAGACAGCAGAATATGGGCCAAACAGGAT
ATCTGTGGTAAGCAGTTCCTGCCCCGGCTCAGGGCCAAGAACAGATGGTCCCCAGATGCGGTCCCGCCCT
CAGCAGTTTCTAGAGAACCATCAGATGTTTCCAGGGTGCCCCAAGGACCTGAAATGACCCTGTGCCTTAT
TTGAACTAACCAATCAGTTCGCTTCTCGCTTCTGTTCGCGCGCTTCTGCTCCCCGAGCTCAATAAAAGAG
CCCACAACCCCTCACTCGGCGCGCCAGTCCTCCGATAGACTGCGTCGCCCGGGTACCCGTATTCCCAATA
AAGCCTCTTGCTGTTTGCATCCGAATCGTGGACTCGCTGATCCTTGGGAGGGTCTCCTCAGATTGATTGA
CTGCCCACCTCGGGGGTCTTTCATTTGGAGGTTCCACCGAGATTTGGAGACCCCTGCCCAGGGACCACCG
ACCCCCCCGCCGGGAGGTAAGCTGGCCAGCGGTCGTTTCGTGTCTGTCTCTGTCTTTGTGCGTGTTTGTG
CCGGCATCTAATGTTTGCGCCTGCGTCTGTACTAGTTAGCTAACTAGCTCTGTATCTGGCGGACCCGTGG
TGGAACTGACGAGTTCTGAACACCCGGCCGCAACCCTGGGAGACGTCCCAGGGACTTTGGGGGCCGTTTT
TGTGGCCCGACCTGAGGAAGGGAGTCGATGTGGAATCCGACCCCGTCAGGATATGTGGTTCTGGTAGGAG
ACGAGAACCTAAAACAGTTCCCGCCTCCGTCTGAATTTTTGCTTTCGGTTTGGAACCGAAGCCGCGCGTC
TTGTCTGCTGCAGCGCTGCAGCATCGTTCTGTGTTGTCTCTGTCTGACTGTGTTTCTGTATTTGTCTGAA
AATTAGGGCCAGACTGTTACCACTCCCTTAAGTTTGACCTTAGGTCACTGGAAAGATGTCGAGCGGATCG
CTCACAACCAGTCGGTAGATGTCAAGAAGAGACGTTGGGTTACCTTCTGCTCTGCAGAATGGCCAACCTT
TAACGTCGGATGGCCGCGAGACGGCACCTTTAACCGAGACCTCATCACCCAGGTTAAGATCAAGGTCTTT
TCACCTGGCCCGCATGGACACCCAGACCAGGTCCCCTACATCGTGACCTGGGAAGCCTTGGCTTTTGACC
CCCCTCCCTGGGTCAAGCCCTTTGTACACCCTAAGCCTCCGCCTCCTCTTCCTCCATCCGCCCCGTCTCT
CCCCCTTGAACCTCCTCGTTCGACCCCGCCTCGATCCTCCCTTTATCCAGCCCTCACTCCTTCTCTAGGC
GCCGGAATTAGATCGATCTCTCGAGGTCGACGGTATCGATAAGCTTAAAAAAGCACCGACTCGGTGCCAC
TTTTTCAAGTTGATAACGGACTAGCCTTATTTTAACTTGCTATTTCTAGCTCTAAAACCATGATCTTGCT
TGGGAGCACGGGATCTGTGGTCTCATACAGAACTTATAAGATTCCCAAATCCAAAGACATTTCACGTTTA
TGGTGATTTCCCAGAACACATAGCGACATGCAAATATTGCAGGGCGCCACTCCCCTGTCCCTCACAGCCA
TCTTCCTGCCAGGGCGCACGCGCGCTGGGTGTTCCCGCCTAGTGACACTGGGCCCGCGATTCCTTGGAGC
GGGTTGATGACGTCAGCGTTCGAATTCTACCGGGTAGGGGAGGCGCTTTTCCCAAGGCAGTCTGGAGCAT
GCGCTTTAGCAGCCCCGCTGGGCACTTGGCGCTACACAAGTGGCCTCTGGCCTCGCACACATTCCACATC
CACCGGTAGGCGCCAACCGGCTCCGTTCTTTGGTGGCCCCTTCGCGCCACCTTCTACTCCTCCCCTAGTC
AGGAAGTTCCCCCCCGCCCCGCAGCTCGCGTCGTGCAGGACGTGACAAATGGAAGTAGCACGTCTCACTA
GTCTCGTGCAGATGGACAGCACCGCTGAGCAATGGAAGCGGGTAGGCCTTTGGGGCAGCGGCCAATAGCA
GCTTTGCTCCTTCGCTTTCTGGGCTCAGAGGCTGGGAAGGGGTGGGTCCGGGGGCGGGCTCAGGGGCGGG
CTCAGGGGCGGGGCGGGCGCCCGAAGGTCCTCCGGAGGCCCGGCATTCTGCACGCTTCAAAAGCGCACGT
CTGCCGCGCTGTTCTCCTCTTCCTCATCTCCGGGCCTTTCGACCTGCAGCCCAAGCTAGCTTACCATGAC
CGAGTACAAGCCCACGGTGCGCCTCGCCACCCGCGACGACGTCCCCAGGGCCGTACGCACCCTCGCCGCC
GCGTTCGCCGACTACCCCGCCACGCGCCACACCGTCGATCCGGACCGCCACATCGAGCGGGTCACCGAGC
TGCAAGAACTCTTCCTCACGCGCGTCGGGCTCGACATCGGCAAGGTGTGGGTCGCGGACGACGGCGCCGC
GGTGGCGGTCTGGACCACGCCGGAGAGCGTCGAAGCGGGGGCGGTGTTCGCCGAGATCGGCCCGCGCATG
GCCGAGTTGAGCGGTTCCCGGCTGGCCGCGCAGCAACAGATGGAAGGCCTCCTGGCGCCGCACCGGCCCA
AGGAGCCCGCGTGGTTCCTGGCCACCGTCGGCGTCTCGCCCGACCACCAGGGCAAGGGTCTGGGCAGCGC
CGTCGTGCTCCCCGGAGTGGAGGCGGCCGAGCGCGCCGGGGTGCCCGCCTTCCTGGAGACCTCCGCGCCC
CGCAACCTCCCCTTCTACGAGCGGCTCGGCTTCACCGTCACCGCCGACGTCGAGGTGCCCGAAGGACCGC
GCACCTGGTGCATGACCCGCAAGCCCGGTGCCTGACGCCCGCCCCACGACCCGCAGCGCCCGACCGAAAG
GAGCGCACGACCCCATGCATCGATAAAATAAAAGATTTTATTTAGTCTCCAGAAAAAGGGGGGAATGAAA
GACCCCACCTGTAGGTTTGGCAAGCTAGAGAACCATCAGATGTTTCCAGGGTGCCCCAAGGACCTGAAAT
GACCCTGTGCCTTATTTGAACTAACCAATCAGTTCGCTTCTCGCTTCTGTTCGCGCGCTTCTGCTCCCCG
AGCTCAATAAAAGAGCCCACAACCCCTCACTCGGCGCGCCAGTCCTCCGATAGACTGCGTCGCCCGGGTA
CCCGTGTATCCAATAAACCCTCTTGCAGTTGCATCCGACTTGTGGTCTCGCTGTTCCTTGGGAGGGTCTC
CTCTGAGTGATTGACTACCCGTCAGCGGGGGTCTTTCATGGGTAACAGTTTCTTGAAGTTGGAGAACAAC
ATTCTGAGGGTAGGAGTCGAATATTAAGTAATCCTGACTCAATTAGCCACTGTTTTGAATCCACATACTC
CAATACTCCTGAAATAGTTCATTATGGACAGCGCAGAAAGAGCTGGGGAGAATTGTGAAATTGTTATCCG
CTCACAATTCCACACAACATACGAGCCGGAAGCATAAAGTGTAAAGCCTGGGGTGCCTAATGAGTGAGCT
AACTCACATTAATTGCGTTGCGCTCACTGCCCGCTTTCCAGTCGGGAAACCTGTCGTGCCAGCTGCATTA
ATGAATCGGCCAACGCGCGGGGAGAGGCGGTTTGCGTATTGGGCGCTCTTCCGCTTCCTCGCTCACTGAC
TCGCTGCGCTCGGTCGTTCGGCTGCGGCGAGCGGTATCAGCTCACTCAAAGGCGGTAATACGGTTATCCA
CAGAATCAGGGGATAACGCAGGAAAGAACATGTGAGCAAAAGGCCAGCAAAAGGCCAGGAACCGTAAAAA
GGCCGCGTTGCTGGCGTTTTTCCATAGGCTCCGCCCCCCTGACGAGCATCACAAAAATCGACGCTCAAGT
CAGAGGTGGCGAAACCCGACAGGACTATAAAGATACCAGGCGTTTCCCCCTGGAAGCTCCCTCGTGCGCT
CTCCTGTTCCGACCCTGCCGCTTACCGGATACCTGTCCGCCTTTCTCCCTTCGGGAAGCGTGGCGCTTTC
TCATAGCTCACGCTGTAGGTATCTCAGTTCGGTGTAGGTCGTTCGCTCCAAGCTGGGCTGTGTGCACGAA
CCCCCCGTTCAGCCCGACCGCTGCGCCTTATCCGGTAACTATCGTCTTGAGTCCAACCCGGTAAGACACG
ACTTATCGCCACTGGCAGCAGCCACTGGTAACAGGATTAGCAGAGCGAGGTATGTAGGCGGTGCTACAGA
GTTCTTGAAGTGGTGGCCTAACTACGGCTACACTAGAAGAACAGTATTTGGTATCTGCGCTCTGCTGAAG
CCAGTTACCTTCGGAAAAAGAGTTGGTAGCTCTTGATCCGGCAAACAAACCACCGCTGGTAGCGGTGGTT
TTTTTGTTTGCAAGCAGCAGATTACGCGCAGAAAAAAAGGATCTCAAGAAGATCCTTTGATCTTTTCTAC
GGGGTCTGACGCTCAGTGGAACGAAAACTCACGTTAAGGGATTTTGGTCATGAGATTATCAAAAAGGATC
TTCACCTAGATCCTTTTAAATTAAAAATGAAGTTTTAAATCAATCTAAAGTATATATGAGTAAACTTGGT
CTGACAGTTACCAATGCTTAATCAGTGAGGCACCTATCTCAGCGATCTGTCTATTTCGTTCATCCATAGT
TGCCTGACTCCCCGTCGTGTAGATAACTACGATACGGGAGGGCTTACCATCTGGCCCCAGTGCTGCAATG
ATACCGCGAGACCCACGCTCACCGGCTCCAGATTTATCAGCAATAAACCAGCCAGCCGGAAGGGCCGAGC
GCAGAAGTGGTCCTGCAACTTTATCCGCCTCCATCCAGTCTATTAATTGTTGCCGGGAAGCTAGAGTAAG
TAGTTCGCCAGTTAATAGTTTGCGCAACGTTGTTGCCATTGCTACAGGCATCGTGGTGTCACGCTCGTCG
TTTGGTATGGCTTCATTCAGCTCCGGTTCCCAACGATCAAGGCGAGTTACATGATCCCCCATGTTGTGCA
AAAAAGCGGTTAGCTCCTTCGGTCCTCCGATCGTTGTCAGAAGTAAGTTGGCCGCAGTGTTATCACTCAT
GGTTATGGCAGCACTGCATAATTCTCTTACTGTCATGCCATCCGTAAGATGCTTTTCTGTGACTGGTGAG
TACTCAACCAAGTCATTCTGAGAATAGTGTATGCGGCGACCGAGTTGCTCTTGCCCGGCGTCAATACGGG
ATAATACCGCGCCACATAGCAGAACTTTAAAAGTGCTCATCATTGGAAAACGTTCTTCGGGGCGAAAACT
CTCAAGGATCTTACCGCTGTTGAGATCCAGTTCGATGTAACCCACTCGTGCACCCAACTGATCTTCAGCA
TCTTTTACTTTCACCAGCGTTTCTGGGTGAGCAAAAACAGGAAGGCAAAATGCCGCAAAAAAGGGAATAA
GGGCGACACGGAAATGTTGAATACTCATACTCTTCCTTTTTCAATATTATTGAAGCATTTATCAGGGTTA
TTGTCTCATGAGCGGATACATATTTGAATGTATTTAGAAAAATAAACAAATAGGGGTTCCGCGCACATTT
CCCCGAAAAGTGCCACCTGACGTCTAAGAAACCATTATTATCATGACATTAACCTATAAAAATAGGCGTA
TCACGAGGCCCTTTCGTCTCGCGCGTTTCGGTGATGACGGTGAAAACCTCTGACACATGCAGCTCCCGGA
GACGGTCACAGCTTGTCTGTAAGCGGATGCCGGGAGCAGACAAGCCCGTCAGGGCGCGTCAGCGGGTGTT
GGCGGGTGTCGGGGCTGGCTTAACTATGCGGCATCAGAGCAGATTGTACTGAGAGTGCACCATATGCGGT
GTGAAATACCGCACAGATGCGTAAGGAGAAAATACCGCATCAGGCGCCATTCGCCATTCAGGCTGCGCAA
CTGTTGGGAAGGGCGATCGGTGCGGGCCTCTTCGCTATTACGCCAGCTGGCGAAAGGGGGATGTGCTGCA
AGGCGATTAAGTTGGGTAACGCCAGGGTTTTCCCAGTCACGACGTTGTAAAACGACGGCGCAAGGAATGG
TGCATGCAAGGAGATGGCGCCCAACAGTCCCCCGGCCACGGGGCCTGCCACCATACCCACGCCGAAACAA
GCGCTCATGAGCCCGAAGTGGCGAGCCCGATCTTCCCCATCGGTGATGTCGGCGATATAGGCGCCAGCAA
CCGCACCTGTGGCGCCGGTGATGCCGGCCACGATGCGTCCGGCGTAGAGGCGATTAGTCCAATTTGTTAA
AGACAGGATATCAGTGGTCCAGGCTCTAGTTTTGACTCAACAATATCACCAGCTGAAGCCTATAGAGTAC
GAGCCATAGATAAAATAAAAGATTTTATTTAGTCTCCAGAAAAAGGGGGGAA
Features (pLannotate 1.2.2; 22 found; start..end, strand, type, name):
    579..920     +  misc_feature   MESV Ψ: packaging signal of murine embryonic stem cell virus
    987..1403    +  CDS            gag (truncated): truncated Moloney murine leukemia virus (MMLV) gag gene lacking the start codon
   1420..1446    -  misc_feature   MCS (fragment): pBluescript multiple cloning site
   1453..1528    -  misc_RNA       gRNA scaffold: guide RNA scaffold for the Streptococcus pyogenes CRISPR/Cas9 system
   1557..1771    -  promoter       H1 promoter: human H1 RNA promoter
   1782..2281    +  promoter       PGK promoter: mouse phosphoglycerate kinase 1 promoter
   2306..2905    +  CDS            PuroR: puromycin N-acetyltransferase; pac from Streptomyces alboniger; confers resistance to puromycin
   3004..3038    +  LTR            3' LTR (ΔU3) (fragment): self-inactivating 3' long terminal repeat (LTR) from Moloney murine leukemia virus
   3035..3329    +  LTR            3' LTR (ΔU3) (fragment): self-inactivating 3' long terminal repeat (LTR) from Moloney murine leukemia virus
   3491..3507    -  protein_bind   lac operator: The lac repressor binds to the lac operator to inhibit transcription in E. coli. This inhibition can be relieved by adding lactose or isopropyl-β-D-thiogalactopyranoside (IPTG). lac repressor encoded by lacI
   3515..3545    -  promoter       lac promoter: promoter for the E. coli lac operon
   3560..3581    -  protein_bind   CAP binding site: CAP binding activates transcription in the presence of cAMP. E. coli catabolite activator protein
   3594..3686    -  CDS            lacI (fragment): lac repressor; lacI; The lac repressor binds to the lac operator to inhibit transcription in E. coli. This inhibition can be relieved by adding lactose or isopropyl-β-D-thiogalactopyranoside (IPTG).
   3869..4457    -  rep_origin     ori: high-copy-number ColE1/pMB1/pBR322/pUC origin of replication
   4628..5488    -  CDS            AmpR: β-lactamase; bla; confers resistance to ampicillin, carbenicillin, and related antibiotics
   5489..5593    -  promoter       AmpR promoter: bla
   5688..5723    +  CDS            rop (fragment): Rop protein, which maintains plasmids at low copy number; rop
   5825..5924    +  misc_feature   bom (fragment): basis of mobility region from pBR322
   5930..6079    -  CDS            lacZα (fragment): LacZα fragment of β-galactosidase; lacZ fragment
   6079..6280    -  CDS            TcR (fragment): tetracycline efflux protein; tet; confers resistance to tetracycline
   6281..6379    +  CDS            env (fragment): murine leukemia virus gPr80 envelope polyprotein precursor; env; proteolytically cleaved into gp70SU and p15TM subunits
   6421..515     +  LTR            5' LTR (across the origin): 5' long terminal repeat from murine embryonic stem cell virus
