[The description below was written by a language model from this plasmid's Addgene catalogue record and pLannotate feature annotations shown in this document.]
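Description:
pSuperCRISPR-sgRNA-RL554-WT(TTTT) is a 6,422-nt mammalian expression and retroviral vector built on the pSuper backbone, carrying a single guide RNA directed against Renilla luciferase. It is propagated in E. coli from a high-copy ColE1/pUC-type origin under ampicillin selection (AmpR with its bla promoter). The bacterial portion also contains short remnants of lac regulatory elements, lacI, lacZα, rop, bom and TcR, which are backbone leftovers rather than functional parts.

The retroviral cassette is framed by a murine embryonic stem cell virus 5' LTR, which spans the sequence origin, and a self-inactivating Moloney murine leukemia virus 3' LTR (ΔU3). The MESV Ψ packaging signal and a truncated gag segment lacking its start codon support encapsidation of the transcript in packaging cells. Between the LTRs, in reverse orientation relative to the viral genome, a human H1 RNA polymerase III promoter drives the guide followed by the Streptococcus pyogenes Cas9 gRNA scaffold. The roughly 30-nt unannotated gap between promoter and scaffold is presumably where the RL554 targeting sequence lies, although the record lists the guide sequence as unspecified. A mouse PGK promoter drives puromycin N-acetyltransferase in the forward direction, allowing selection of transfected or transduced cells. No Cas9 gene is annotated, so the nuclease must be supplied separately.

The "WT(TTTT)" label and the stated purpose indicate that this sgRNA retains a four-thymidine stretch. Runs of T can act as Pol III termination signals, and the associated study concerns improving sgRNA transcription, so this plasmid likely serves as the unmodified reference. The record does not state where the stretch lies.
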