Addgene plasmid #215862: pSuperCRISPR-sgRNA-RL554-WT(TTTT)
Purpose: This plasmid encodes sgRNA that target Renilla luciferase with stretch sequence
Depositing lab: Kumiko Ui-Tei. Depositing organization: The University of Tokyo. Publication: Enhancement of single guide RNA transcription for efficient CRISPR/Cas-based genomic engineering. Ui-Tei K, Maruyama S, Nakano Y. Genome. 2017 Jun;60(6):537-545. doi: 10.1139/gen-2016-0127. Epub 2017 Jan 26. PubMed 28177825.
Backbone
  Vector backbone: pSuper
  Vector type: Mammalian Expression, Retroviral
Growth in bacteria
  Bacterial resistance: Ampicillin, 100 μg/mL
  Growth temperature: 37°C
  Growth strain: NEB Stable
  Copy number: High Copy
Gene/Insert
  Gene/Insert name: sgRNA-RL554 with TTTT stretch
  gRNA/shRNA sequence: Unspecified
  Species: Other
  Cloning method: Restriction Enzyme; 5′ cloning site Unknown (unknown if destroyed)
Terms and licenses: Academic/Nonprofit Terms; Industry Terms: Not Available to Industry
How to cite: pSuperCRISPR-sgRNA-RL554-WT(TTTT) was a gift from Kumiko Ui-Tei (Addgene plasmid # 215862 ; http://n2t.net/addgene:215862 ; RRID:Addgene_215862)
